>Addgene plasmid #11213 | pBABE Rad | addgene partial sequence | sequence record 18209 | 11213 with pBABE5'
TAGTCCTGAGCGTGTCTGTGTGCGAGTGGACGGTCCCGGACGCGATGACCCTGAACGGCGGCGGCAGCGG
AGCGGGCGGGAGCCGCGGTGGGGGCCAGGAGCGCGAGCGCCGTCGGGGCAGCACACCCTGGGGCCCCGCC
CCGCCGCTGCACCGCCGCAGCATGCCGGTGGACGAGCGCGACCTGCAGGCGGCGCTGACCCCGGGTGCCC
TGACGGCGGCCGCGGCCGGGACGGGGACCCAGGGTCCCAGGCTGGACTGGCCCGAGGACTCCGAGGACTC
GCTCAGCTCAGGGGGCAGCGACTCAGACGAGAGCGTTTACAAGGTGCTGCTGCTGGGGGCGCCCGGCGTG
GGCAAGAGCGCCCTGGCGCGCATCTTCGGCGGGGTGGAGGACGGGCCTGAAGCAAAGGCAGCAGGGCACA
CCTATGATCGCTCCATTGTAGTGGACGGAGAAGAGGCATCACTCATGGTCTACGACATTTGGGACCAGGA
CGGGGGCCGCTGGTTGCCCGGCCACTGCATGGCCATGGGGGATGCCTATGTCATTGTGTACTCAGTGACG
