[The description below was written by a language model from this plasmid's Addgene catalogue record.]
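Description:
pBABE Rad is a retroviral mammalian expression plasmid built on the pBABE-puro backbone (about 5.2 kb without insert) and carrying a roughly 1.3 kb insert of human Rad, the product of the RRAD gene (also known as RAD, RAD1 or REM3), a Ras-related small GTPase. The insert was placed by restriction cloning between BamHI at the 5′ end and EcoRI at the 3′ end, and both sites remain intact, so the fragment can be excised or exchanged. In bacteria the plasmid is maintained at high copy under ampicillin selection. The record lists no epitope tags, fusions or mutations, and no feature table is provided, so the individual elements of the backbone are not itemised here.

As a general matter, pBABE-type vectors are Moloney murine leukaemia virus-derived. The cloned gene sits between the viral long terminal repeats and is transcribed from the 5′ LTR, a packaging signal allows the transcript to be encapsidated when viral proteins are supplied in trans by a packaging cell line, and a separate internal promoter drives the puromycin resistance gene. The record itself confirms only the puromycin marker for selection in mammalian cells. This arrangement allows production of replication-defective retrovirus that integrates into dividing target cells, followed by puromycin selection to obtain populations that stably express Rad. The associated publication concerns the interaction of Rad with skeletal muscle beta-tropomyosin, which is consistent with use of the construct for stable overexpression of Rad in cultured mammalian cells to study its function and binding partners.
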