Addgene plasmid #11213: pBABE Rad
Depositing lab: Ronald Kahn. Depositing organization: Joslin Diabetes Center. Publication: Rad, a novel Ras-related GTPase, interacts with skeletal muscle beta-tropomyosin. Zhu J, Bilan PJ, Moyers JS, Antonetti DA, Kahn CR. J Biol Chem. 1996 Jan 12. 271(2):768-73. 10.1074/jbc.271.2.768 PubMed 8557685.
Backbone
  Vector backbone: pBABE-puro
  Backbone size w/o insert (bp): 5169
  Vector type: Mammalian Expression, Retroviral
  Selectable markers: Puromycin
Growth in bacteria
  Bacterial resistance: Ampicillin, 100 μg/mL
  Growth temperature: 37°C
  Growth strain: DH5alpha
  Copy number: High Copy
Gene/Insert
  Gene/Insert name: Rad
  Species: H. sapiens (human)
  Insert size (bp): 1300
  Entrez Gene: RRAD (a.k.a. RAD, RAD1, REM3)
  Cloning method: Restriction Enzyme; 5′ cloning site BamHI (not destroyed); 3′ cloning site EcoRI (not destroyed)
  Sequencing primers: 5′ pBABE 5'; 3′ pBABE 3'
Terms and licenses: Academic/Nonprofit Terms; Industry Terms: Not Available to Industry
How to cite: pBABE Rad was a gift from Ronald Kahn (Addgene plasmid # 11213 ; http://n2t.net/addgene:11213 ; RRID:Addgene_11213)
